Addgene plasmid #214791: pMSCV-IRES-GFP/CALR wtΔKDEL
Purpose: Mammalian expression of human CALR wtΔKDEL
Depositing lab: Norio Komatsu. Depositing organization: Juntendo University. Publication: Loss of KDEL function from a calreticulin frameshift mutation drives expression of an immature, mutant calreticulin-dependent form of the thrombopoietin receptor MPL. Masubuchi N, Yang Y, Imai M, Kihara Y, Morishita S, Edahiro Y, Komatsu N. Haematologica. 2025 Nov 6. doi: 10.3324/haematol.2025.287585. PubMed 41195513.
Backbone
  Vector backbone: pMSCV-IRES-GFP
  Backbone size w/o insert (bp): 6500
  Vector type: Retroviral
Growth in bacteria
  Bacterial resistance: Ampicillin, 100 μg/mL
  Growth temperature: 37°C
  Growth strain: NEB Stable
  Copy number: Unknown
Gene/Insert
  Gene/Insert name: human CALR wtΔKDEL
  Species: H. sapiens (human)
  Insert size (bp): 5500
  Entrez Gene: CALR (a.k.a. CALR1, CRT, HEL-S-99n, RO, SSA, cC1qR)
  Promoter: MSCV
  Tag / fusion protein: non
  Cloning method: Restriction Enzyme; 5′ cloning site EcoRI (unknown if destroyed); 3′ cloning site XhoI (unknown if destroyed)
  Sequencing primers: 5′ MSCV
Terms and licenses: Academic/Nonprofit Terms; Industry Terms: Not Available to Industry
How to cite: pMSCV-IRES-GFP/CALR wtΔKDEL was a gift from Norio Komatsu (Addgene plasmid # 214791 ; http://n2t.net/addgene:214791 ; RRID:Addgene_214791)
