[The description below was written by a language model from this plasmid's Addgene catalogue record and pLannotate feature annotations shown in this document.]
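Description:
pMSCV-IRES-GFP/CALR wtΔKDEL is a gammaretroviral transfer plasmid built on the pMSCV-IRES-GFP backbone for expressing human calreticulin (CALR) in mammalian cells. The viral cassette is bounded by murine embryonic stem cell virus 5′ and 3′ long terminal repeats. The 5′ LTR serves as the promoter (listed as MSCV) and is followed by the Ψ packaging signal and a truncated, start-codon-less gag segment, which together allow the transcript to be packaged into virions when gag, pol and env are supplied in trans by a packaging system. In E. coli the plasmid replicates from a high-copy ColE1/pUC-type origin and is selected with ampicillin through the β-lactamase gene. The remaining bacterial annotations (lac promoter/operator and fragments of lacI, lacZα, rop, bom, TcR and env) are non-functional backbone remnants.

The payload is an untagged wild-type human CALR coding sequence cloned between EcoRI and XhoI sites. As the name indicates, it lacks the C-terminal KDEL motif, the signal that normally retains the chaperone in the endoplasmic reticulum. Downstream, an EMCV IRES drives translation of EGFP from the same bicistronic transcript, so that transduced cells expressing CALR can be identified or sorted by green fluorescence. The annotated CALR CDS spans about 1.2 kb within a 7,730 nt sequenced plasmid, so the catalogue insert size of 5,500 bp does not match the sequence record. Judging from the associated publication title, the construct is used to test how loss of KDEL function, as occurs in frameshift-mutant calreticulin, affects the thrombopoietin receptor MPL.
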