Features (pLannotate 1.2.2; 20 found; start..end, strand, type, name):
    580..921     +  misc_feature   MESV Ψ: packaging signal of murine embryonic stem cell virus
    988..1404    +  CDS            gag (truncated): truncated Moloney murine leukemia virus (MMLV) gag gene lacking the start codon
   1418..2656    +  CDS            CALR: CALR_HUMAN - Also known as CRTC. Experimental evidence at protein level: Swiss-Prot protein existence level 1. Calcium-binding chaperone that promotes folding, oligomeric assembly and quality control in the endoplasmic reticulum (ER) via the calreticulin/calnexin cycle. This lectin interacts transiently with almost all of the monoglucosylated glycoproteins that are synthesized in the ER (PubMed:7876246). Interacts with the DNA-binding domain of NR3C1 and mediates its nuclear export (PubMed:11149926). Involved in maternal gene expression regulation. May participate in oocyte maturation via the
   2680..3240    +  misc_feature   IRES: internal ribosome entry site (IRES) of the encephalomyocarditis virus (EMCV)
   3243..3962    +  CDS            EGFP: the original enhanced GFP (Yang et al., 1996) mammalian codon-optimized
   3974..4004    +  misc_feature   MCS (fragment): pUC18/19 multiple cloning site
   4124..4638    +  LTR            3' LTR: 3' long terminal repeat from murine embryonic stem cell virus
   4800..4816    -  protein_bind   lac operator: The lac repressor binds to the lac operator to inhibit transcription in E. coli. This inhibition can be relieved by adding lactose or isopropyl-β-D-thiogalactopyranoside (IPTG). lac repressor encoded by lacI
   4824..4854    -  promoter       lac promoter: promoter for the E. coli lac operon
   4869..4890    -  protein_bind   CAP binding site: CAP binding activates transcription in the presence of cAMP. E. coli catabolite activator protein
   4903..4995    -  CDS            lacI (fragment): lac repressor; lacI; The lac repressor binds to the lac operator to inhibit transcription in E. coli. This inhibition can be relieved by adding lactose or isopropyl-β-D-thiogalactopyranoside (IPTG).
   5178..5766    -  rep_origin     ori: high-copy-number ColE1/pMB1/pBR322/pUC origin of replication
   5937..6797    -  CDS            AmpR: β-lactamase; bla; confers resistance to ampicillin, carbenicillin, and related antibiotics
   6798..6902    -  promoter       AmpR promoter: bla
   6997..7032    +  CDS            rop (fragment): Rop protein, which maintains plasmids at low copy number; rop
   7134..7233    +  misc_feature   bom (fragment): basis of mobility region from pBR322
   7239..7388    -  CDS            lacZα (fragment): LacZα fragment of β-galactosidase; lacZ fragment
   7388..7589    -  CDS            TcR (fragment): tetracycline efflux protein; tet; confers resistance to tetracycline
   7590..7688    +  CDS            env (fragment): murine leukemia virus gPr80 envelope polyprotein precursor; env; proteolytically cleaved into gp70SU and p15TM subunits
   7730..516     +  LTR            5' LTR (across the origin): 5' long terminal repeat from murine embryonic stem cell virus
>Addgene plasmid #214791 | pMSCV-IRES-GFP/CALR wtΔKDEL | addgene full sequence | sequence record 429020 | Addgene NGS Result
ATGAAAGACCCCACCTGTAGGTTTGGCAAGCTAGCTTAAGTAACGCCATTTTGCAAGGCATGGAAAATAC
ATAACTGAGAATAGAGAAGTTCAGATCAAGGTTAGGAACAGAGAGACAGCAGAATATGGGCCAAACAGGA
TATCTGTGGTAAGCAGTTCCTGCCCCGGCTCAGGGCCAAGAACAGATGGTCCCCAGATGCGGTCCCGCCC
TCAGCAGTTTCTAGAGAACCATCAGATGTTTCCAGGGTGCCCCAAGGACCTGAAATGACCCTGTGCCTTA
TTTGAACTAACCAATCAGTTCGCTTCTCGCTTCTGTTCGCGCGCTTCTGCTCCCCGAGCTCAATAAAAGA
GCCCACAACCCCTCACTCGGCGCGCCAGTCCTCCGATAGACTGCGTCGCCCGGGTACCCGTATTCCCAAT
AAAGCCTCTTGCTGTTTGCATCCGAATCGTGGACTCGCTGATCCTTGGGAGGGTCTCCTCAGATTGATTG
ACTGCCCACCTCGGGGGTCTTTCATTTGGAGGTTCCACCGAGATTTGGAGACCCCTGCCCAGGGACCACC
GACCCCCCCGCCGGGAGGTAAGCTGGCCAGCGGTCGTTTCGTGTCTGTCTCTGTCTTTGTGCGTGTTTGT
GCCGGCATCTAATGTTTGCGCCTGCGTCTGTACTAGTTAGCTAACTAGCTCTGTATCTGGCGGACCCGTG
GTGGAACTGACGAGTTCTGAACACCCGGCCGCAACCCTGGGAGACGTCCCAGGGACTTTGGGGGCCGTTT
TTGTGGCCCGACCTGAGGAAGGGAGTCGATGTGGAATCCGACCCCGTCAGGATATGTGGTTCTGGTAGGA
GACGAGAACCTAAAACAGTTCCCGCCTCCGTCTGAATTTTTGCTTTCGGTTTGGAACCGAAGCCGCGCGT
CTTGTCTGCTGCAGCGCTGCAGCATCGTTCTGTGTTGTCTCTGTCTGACTGTGTTTCTGTATTTGTCTGA
AAATTAGGGCCAGACTGTTACCACTCCCTTAAGTTTGACCTTAGGTCACTGGAAAGATGTCGAGCGGATC
GCTCACAACCAGTCGGTAGATGTCAAGAAGAGACGTTGGGTTACCTTCTGCTCTGCAGAATGGCCAACCT
TTAACGTCGGATGGCCGCGAGACGGCACCTTTAACCGAGACCTCATCACCCAGGTTAAGATCAAGGTCTT
TTCACCTGGCCCGCATGGACACCCAGACCAGGTCCCCTACATCGTGACCTGGGAAGCCTTGGCTTTTGAC
CCCCCTCCCTGGGTCAAGCCCTTTGTACACCCTAAGCCTCCGCCTCCTCTTCCTCCATCCGCCCCGTCTC
TCCCCCTTGAACCTCCTCGTTCGACCCCGCCTCGATCCTCCCTTTATCCAGCCCTCACTCCTTCTCTAGG
CGCCGGAATTCGCCACCATGCTGCTATCCGTGCCGCTGCTGCTCGGCCTCCTCGGCCTGGCCGTCGCCGA
GCCTGCCGTCTACTTCAAGGAGCAGTTTCTGGACGGAGACGGGTGGACTTCCCGCTGGATCGAATCCAAA
CACAAGTCAGATTTTGGCAAATTCGTTCTCAGTTCCGGCAAGTTCTACGGTGACGAGGAGAAAGATAAAG
GTTTGCAGACAAGCCAGGATGCACGCTTTTATGCTCTGTCGGCCAGTTTCGAGCCTTTCAGCAACAAAGG
CCAGACGCTGGTGGTGCAGTTCACGGTGAAACATGAGCAGAACATCGACTGTGGGGGCGGCTATGTGAAG
CTGTTTCCTAATAGTTTGGACCAGACAGACATGCACGGAGACTCAGAATACAACATCATGTTTGGTCCCG
ACATCTGTGGCCCTGGCACCAAGAAGGTTCATGTCATCTTCAACTACAAGGGCAAGAACGTGCTGATCAA
CAAGGACATCCGTTGCAAGGATGATGAGTTTACACACCTGTACACACTGATTGTGCGGCCAGACAACACC
TATGAGGTGAAGATTGACAACAGCCAGGTGGAGTCCGGCTCCTTGGAAGACGATTGGGACTTCCTGCCAC
CCAAGAAGATAAAGGATCCTGATGCTTCAAAACCGGAAGACTGGGATGAGCGGGCCAAGATCGATGATCC
CACAGACTCCAAGCCTGAGGACTGGGACAAGCCCGAGCATATCCCTGACCCTGATGCTAAGAAGCCCGAG
GACTGGGATGAAGAGATGGACGGAGAGTGGGAACCCCCAGTGATTCAGAACCCTGAGTACAAGGGTGAGT
GGAAGCCCCGGCAGATCGACAACCCAGATTACAAGGGCACTTGGATCCACCCAGAAATTGACAACCCCGA
GTATTCTCCCGATCCCAGTATCTATGCCTATGATAACTTTGGCGTGCTGGGCCTGGACCTCTGGCAGGTC
AAGTCTGGCACCATCTTTGACAACTTCCTCATCACCAACGATGAGGCATACGCTGAGGAGTTTGGCAACG
AGACGTGGGGCGTAACAAAGGCAGCAGAGAAACAAATGAAGGACAAACAGGACGAGGAGCAGAGGCTTAA
GGAGGAGGAAGAAGACAAGAAACGCAAAGAGGAGGAGGAGGCAGAGGACAAGGAGGATGATGAGGACAAA
GATGAGGATGAGGAGGATGAGGAGGACAAGGAGGAAGATGAGGAGGAAGATGTCCCCGGCCAGGCCTAGC
TCGAGCGGGATCAATTCCGCCCCCCCCCTAACGTTACTGGCCGAAGCCGCTTGGAATAAGGCCGGTGTGC
GTTTGTCTATATGTTATTTTCCACCATATTGCCGTCTTTTGGCAATGTGAGGGCCCGGAAACCTGGCCCT
GTCTTCTTGACGAGCATTCCTAGGGGTCTTTCCCCTCTCGCCAAAGGAATGCAAGGTCTGTTGAATGTCG
TGAAGGAAGCAGTTCCTCTGGAAGCTTCTTGAAGACAAACAACGTCTGTAGCGACCCTTTGCAGGCAGCG
GAACCCCCCACCTGGCGACAGGTGCCTCTGCGGCCAAAAGCCACGTGTATAAGATACACCTGCAAAGGCG
GCACAACCCCAGTGCCACGTTGTGAGTTGGATAGTTGTGGAAAGAGTCAAATGGCTCTCCTCAAGCGTAT
TCAACAAGGGGCTGAAGGATGCCCAGAAGGTACCCCATTGTATGGGATCTGATCTGGGGCCTCGGTGCAC
ATGCTTTACATGTGTTTAGTCGAGGTTAAAAAAACGTCTAGGCCCCCCGAACCACGGGGACGTGGTTTTC
CTTTGAAAAACACGATAATACCATGGTGAGCAAGGGCGAGGAGCTGTTCACCGGGGTGGTGCCCATCCTG
GTCGAGCTGGACGGCGACGTAAACGGCCACAAGTTCAGCGTGTCCGGCGAGGGCGAGGGCGATGCCACCT
ACGGCAAGCTGACCCTGAAGTTCATCTGCACCACCGGCAAGCTGCCCGTGCCCTGGCCCACCCTCGTGAC
CACCCTGACCTACGGCGTGCAGTGCTTCAGCCGCTACCCCGACCACATGAAGCAGCACGACTTCTTCAAG
TCCGCCATGCCCGAAGGCTACGTCCAGGAGCGCACCATCTTCTTCAAGGACGACGGCAACTACAAGACCC
GCGCCGAGGTGAAGTTCGAGGGCGACACCCTGGTGAACCGCATCGAGCTGAAGGGCATCGACTTCAAGGA
GGACGGCAACATCCTGGGGCACAAGCTGGAGTACAACTACAACAGCCACAACGTCTATATCATGGCCGAC
AAGCAGAAGAACGGCATCAAGGTGAACTTCAAGATCCGCCACAACATCGAGGACGGCAGCGTGCAGCTCG
CCGACCACTACCAGCAGAACACCCCCATCGGCGACGGCCCCGTGCTGCTGCCCGACAACCACTACCTGAG
CACCCAGTCCGCCCTGAGCAAAGACCCCAACGAGAAGCGCGATCACATGGTCCTGCTGGAGTTCGTGACC
GCCGCCGGGATCACTCTCGGCATGGACGAGCTGTACAAGTAAAGCGGCCGCGACTCTAGAGTCGACCTGC
AGGCATGCAAGCTTCAGGTAGCCGGCTAACGTTAACAACCGGTACCTCTAGAACTATAGCTAGCATGCGC
AAATTTAAAGCGCTGATATCGATAAAATAAAAGATTTTATTTAGTCTCCAGAAAAAGGGGGGAATGAAAG
ACCCCACCTGTAGGTTTGGCAAGCTAGCTTAAGTAACGCCATTTTGCAAGGCATGGAAAATACATAACTG
AGAATAGAGAAGTTCAGATCAAGGTTAGGAACAGAGAGACAGCAGAATATGGGCCAAACAGGATATCTGT
GGTAAGCAGTTCCTGCCCCGGCTCAGGGCCAAGAACAGATGGTCCCCAGATGCGGTCCCGCCCTCAGCAG
TTTCTAGAGAACCATCAGATGTTTCCAGGGTGCCCCAAGGACCTGAAATGACCCTGTGCCTTATTTGAAC
TAACCAATCAGTTCGCTTCTCGCTTCTGTTCGCGCGCTTCTGCTCCCCGAGCTCAATAAAAGAGCCCACA
ACCCCTCACTCGGCGCGCCAGTCCTCCGATAGACTGCGTCGCCCGGGTACCCGTGTATCCAATAAACCCT
CTTGCAGTTGCATCCGACTTGTGGTCTCGCTGTTCCTTGGGAGGGTCTCCTCTGAGTGATTGACTACCCG
TCAGCGGGGGTCTTTCATGGGTAACAGTTTCTTGAAGTTGGAGAACAACATTCTGAGGGTAGGAGTCGAA
TATTAAGTAATCCTGACTCAATTAGCCACTGTTTTGAATCCACATACTCCAATACTCCTGAAATAGTTCA
TTATGGACAGCGCAGAAAGAGCTGGGGAGAATTGTGAAATTGTTATCCGCTCACAATTCCACACAACATA
CGAGCCGGAAGCATAAAGTGTAAAGCCTGGGGTGCCTAATGAGTGAGCTAACTCACATTAATTGCGTTGC
GCTCACTGCCCGCTTTCCAGTCGGGAAACCTGTCGTGCCAGCTGCATTAATGAATCGGCCAACGCGCGGG
GAGAGGCGGTTTGCGTATTGGGCGCTCTTCCGCTTCCTCGCTCACTGACTCGCTGCGCTCGGTCGTTCGG
CTGCGGCGAGCGGTATCAGCTCACTCAAAGGCGGTAATACGGTTATCCACAGAATCAGGGGATAACGCAG
GAAAGAACATGTGAGCAAAAGGCCAGCAAAAGGCCAGGAACCGTAAAAAGGCCGCGTTGCTGGCGTTTTT
CCATAGGCTCCGCCCCCCTGACGAGCATCACAAAAATCGACGCTCAAGTCAGAGGTGGCGAAACCCGACA
GGACTATAAAGATACCAGGCGTTTCCCCCTGGAAGCTCCCTCGTGCGCTCTCCTGTTCCGACCCTGCCGC
TTACCGGATACCTGTCCGCCTTTCTCCCTTCGGGAAGCGTGGCGCTTTCTCATAGCTCACGCTGTAGGTA
TCTCAGTTCGGTGTAGGTCGTTCGCTCCAAGCTGGGCTGTGTGCACGAACCCCCCGTTCAGCCCGACCGC
TGCGCCTTATCCGGTAACTATCGTCTTGAGTCCAACCCGGTAAGACACGACTTATCGCCACTGGCAGCAG
CCACTGGTAACAGGATTAGCAGAGCGAGGTATGTAGGCGGTGCTACAGAGTTCTTGAAGTGGTGGCCTAA
CTACGGCTACACTAGAAGAACAGTATTTGGTATCTGCGCTCTGCTGAAGCCAGTTACCTTCGGAAAAAGA
GTTGGTAGCTCTTGATCCGGCAAACAAACCACCGCTGGTAGCGGTGGTTTTTTTGTTTGCAAGCAGCAGA
TTACGCGCAGAAAAAAAGGATCTCAAGAAGATCCTTTGATCTTTTCTACGGGGTCTGACGCTCAGTGGAA
CGAAAACTCACGTTAAGGGATTTTGGTCATGAGATTATCAAAAAGGATCTTCACCTAGATCCTTTTAAAT
TAAAAATGAAGTTTTAAATCAATCTAAAGTATATATGAGTAAACTTGGTCTGACAGTTACCAATGCTTAA
TCAGTGAGGCACCTATCTCAGCGATCTGTCTATTTCGTTCATCCATAGTTGCCTGACTCCCCGTCGTGTA
GATAACTACGATACGGGAGGGCTTACCATCTGGCCCCAGTGCTGCAATGATACCGCGAGACCCACGCTCA
CCGGCTCCAGATTTATCAGCAATAAACCAGCCAGCCGGAAGGGCCGAGCGCAGAAGTGGTCCTGCAACTT
TATCCGCCTCCATCCAGTCTATTAATTGTTGCCGGGAAGCTAGAGTAAGTAGTTCGCCAGTTAATAGTTT
GCGCAACGTTGTTGCCATTGCTACAGGCATCGTGGTGTCACGCTCGTCGTTTGGTATGGCTTCATTCAGC
TCCGGTTCCCAACGATCAAGGCGAGTTACATGATCCCCCATGTTGTGCAAAAAAGCGGTTAGCTCCTTCG
GTCCTCCGATCGTTGTCAGAAGTAAGTTGGCCGCAGTGTTATCACTCATGGTTATGGCAGCACTGCATAA
TTCTCTTACTGTCATGCCATCCGTAAGATGCTTTTCTGTGACTGGTGAGTACTCAACCAAGTCATTCTGA
GAATAGTGTATGCGGCGACCGAGTTGCTCTTGCCCGGCGTCAATACGGGATAATACCGCGCCACATAGCA
GAACTTTAAAAGTGCTCATCATTGGAAAACGTTCTTCGGGGCGAAAACTCTCAAGGATCTTACCGCTGTT
GAGATCCAGTTCGATGTAACCCACTCGTGCACCCAACTGATCTTCAGCATCTTTTACTTTCACCAGCGTT
TCTGGGTGAGCAAAAACAGGAAGGCAAAATGCCGCAAAAAAGGGAATAAGGGCGACACGGAAATGTTGAA
TACTCATACTCTTCCTTTTTCAATATTATTGAAGCATTTATCAGGGTTATTGTCTCATGAGCGGATACAT
ATTTGAATGTATTTAGAAAAATAAACAAATAGGGGTTCCGCGCACATTTCCCCGAAAAGTGCCACCTGAC
GTCTAAGAAACCATTATTATCATGACATTAACCTATAAAAATAGGCGTATCACGAGGCCCTTTCGTCTCG
CGCGTTTCGGTGATGACGGTGAAAACCTCTGACACATGCAGCTCCCGGAGACGGTCACAGCTTGTCTGTA
AGCGGATGCCGGGAGCAGACAAGCCCGTCAGGGCGCGTCAGCGGGTGTTGGCGGGTGTCGGGGCTGGCTT
AACTATGCGGCATCAGAGCAGATTGTACTGAGAGTGCACCATATGCGGTGTGAAATACCGCACAGATGCG
TAAGGAGAAAATACCGCATCAGGCGCCATTCGCCATTCAGGCTGCGCAACTGTTGGGAAGGGCGATCGGT
GCGGGCCTCTTCGCTATTACGCCAGCTGGCGAAAGGGGGATGTGCTGCAAGGCGATTAAGTTGGGTAACG
CCAGGGTTTTCCCAGTCACGACGTTGTAAAACGACGGCGCAAGGAATGGTGCATGCAAGGAGATGGCGCC
CAACAGTCCCCCGGCCACGGGGCCTGCCACCATACCCACGCCGAAACAAGCGCTCATGAGCCCGAAGTGG
CGAGCCCGATCTTCCCCATCGGTGATGTCGGCGATATAGGCGCCAGCAACCGCACCTGTGGCGCCGGTGA
TGCCGGCCACGATGCGTCCGGCGTAGAGGCGATTAGTCCAATTTGTTAAAGACAGGATATCAGTGGTCCA
GGCTCTAGTTTTGACTCAACAATATCACCAGCTGAAGCCTATAGAGTACGAGCCATAGATAAAATAAAAG
ATTTTATTTAGTCTCCAGAAAAAGGGGGGA
